>Addgene plasmid #42924 | PCx35-pcDNA-S276A | depositor full sequence | sequence record 58091 | PCx35-pcDNA-S276A sequence 6107 bps
GACGGATCGGGAGATCTCCCGATCCCCTATGGTCGACTCTCAGTACAATCTGCTCTGATGCCGCATAGTT
AAGCCAGTATCTGCTCCCTGCTTGTGTGTTGGAGGTCGCTGAGTAGTGCGCGAGCAAAATTTAAGCTACA
ACAAGGCAAGGCTTGACCGACAATTGCATGAAGAATCTGCTTAGGGTTAGGCGTTTTGCGCTGCTTCGCG
ATGTACGGGCCAGATATACGCGTTGACATTGATTATTGACTAGTTATTAATAGTAATCAATTACGGGGTC
ATTAGTTCATAGCCCATATATGGAGTTCCGCGTTACATAACTTACGGTAAATGGCCCGCCTGGCTGACCG
CCCAACGACCCCCGCCCATTGACGTCAATAATGACGTATGTTCCCATAGTAACGCCAATAGGGACTTTCC
ATTGACGTCAATGGGTGGACTATTTACGGTAAACTGCCCACTTGGCAGTACATCAAGTGTATCATATGCC
AAGTACGCCCCCTATTGACGTCAATGACGGTAAATGGCCCGCCTGGCATTATGCCCAGTACATGACCTTA
TGGGACTTTCCTACTTGGCAGTACATCTACGTATTAGTCATCGCTATTACCATGGTGATGCGGTTTTGGC
AGTACATCAATGGGCGTGGATAGCGGTTTGACTCACGGGGATTTCCAAGTCTCCACCCCATTGACGTCAA
TGGGAGTTTGTTTTGGCACCAAAATCAACGGGACTTTCCAAAATGTCGTAACAACTCCGCCCCATTGACG
CAAATGGGCGGTAGGCGTGTACGGTGGGAGGTCTATATAAGCAGAGCTCTCTGGCTAACTAGAGAACCCA
CTGCTTACTGGCTTATCGAAATTAATACGACTCACTATAGGGAGACCCAAGCTGGCTAGCGTTTAAACTT
AAGCTTGGTACCGAGCTCGGATCCACTAGTCCAGTGTGGTGGAATTCTGCAGATCTAAAATCGGACGCTT
TGGAGACTGAGAACAACGAGAGGCAGGGAGAAGAAGGACGGGGAAATAACGCGCTTTTTTGGAGGGATTG
AACAGAGTGCCGTTGTGCTCTAGTCTTCTCCGGATGCTCAGAAATGGGGGAATGGACTATACTAGAGAGG
CTCCTGGAGGCTGCTGTCCAGCAGCACTCTACTATGATAGGAAGGATCCTACTAACAGTGGTGGTCATCT
TCCGGATTCTAATCGTAGCAATAGTTGGAGAGACTGTCTATGATGACGAGCAGACCATGTTTGTTTGTAA
CACCTTGCAACCGGGCTGCAACCAGGCATGCTACGACAAGGCATTTCCCATTTCACACATAAGATATTGG
GTTTTTCAGATCATCATGGTGTGCACCCCGAGTCTTTGTTTTATAACGTACTCGGTGCACCAGTCGGCCA
AGCAGAAGGAGCGGCGGTACTCAACAGTCTATCTGACACTGGATAAGGATCAAGATTCACTGAAGCGAGA
CGAGAGCAAAAAGATAAAGAACACCATTGTTAATGGAGTACTTCAGAACACGGAGAACTCCACCAAAGAA
GCCGAGCCAGACTGTTTAGAAGTCAAAGAGATCCCTAATTCGGCCATGAGAACTACAAAGTCCAAAATGA
GGCGACAAGAGGGCATCTCCAGGTTTTACATCATCCAGGTGGTTTTCAGAAACGCGCTGGAAATAGGCTT
CTTGGTGGGTCAGTATTTCTTGTATGGATTCAACGTCCCGTCGGTGTACGAGTGCGATCGCTACCCCTGC
ATCAAAGATGTCGAGTGCTACGTCTCCAGACCCACGGAGAAGACAGTGTTCCTGGTCTTCATGTTCGCGG
TCAGCGGGTTCTGCGTGGTGCTGAACCTGGCAGAACTCAATCACCTGGGCTGGAGGAAAATCAAAACGGC
CGTGAGAGGAGTGCAGGCTCGGCGGAAGGCCATTTATGAGATCAGAAATAAGGACTTGCCGAGGATGAGT
GTGCCTAATTTCGGCCGTACTCAGTCCAGTGACTCTGCTTATGTGTAACAAACACACACATACACACACA
CAAACGGGGAGGAAGAAGTGAAAATATGTAAAAAAAAAAAAAAAAAACTCGAGTCTAGAGGGCCCGTTTA
AACCGCTGATCAGCCTCGACTGTGCCTTCTAGTTGCCAGCCATCTGTTGTTTGCCCCTCCCCCGTGCCTT
CCTTGACCCTGGAAGGTGCCACTCCCACTGTCCTTTCCTAATAAAATGAGGAAATTGCATCGCATTGTCT
GAGTAGGTGTCATTCTATTCTGGGGGGTGGGGTGGGGCAGGACAGCAAGGGGGAGGATTGGGAAGACAAT
AGCAGGCATGCTGGGGATGCGGTGGGCTCTATGGCTTCTGAGGCGGAAAGAACCAGCTGGGGCTCTAGGG
GGTATCCCC
[124 nt withheld, positions 2390-2513]
C
[32 nt withheld, positions 2515-2546]
CA
[57 nt withheld, positions 2549-2605]
A
[49 nt withheld, positions 2607-2655]
CCTTTGACGTTGGAGTCCACGTTCTTT
[37 nt withheld, positions 2683-2719]
ACCCTATCTCGGTCTATTCTTTTGATTTATAAGGGATTTTGGGGATTTCGGCCTATTGGTTAAAAAATGA
GCTGATTTAACAAAAATTTAACGCGAATTAATTCTGTGGAATGTGTGTCAGTTAGGGTGTGGAAAGTCCC
CAGGCTCCCCAGGCAGGCAGAAGTATGCAAAGCATGCATCTCAATTAGTCAGCAACCAGGTGTGGAAAGT
CCCCAGGCTCCCCAGCAGGCAGAAGTATGCAAAGCATGCATCTCAATTAGTCAGCAACCATAGTCCCGCC
CCTAACTCCGCCCATCCCGCCCCTAACTCCGCCCAGTTCCGCCCATTCTCCGCCCCATGGCTGACTAATT
TTTTTTATTTATGCAGAGGCCGAGGCCGCCTCTGCCTCTGAGCTATTCCAGAAGTAGTGAGGAGGCTTTT
TTGGAGGCCTAGGCTTTTGCAAAAAGCTCCCGGGAGCTTGTATATCCATTTTCGGATCTGATCAGCACGT
GTTGACAATTAATCATCGGCATAGTATATCGGCATAGTATAATACGACAAGGTGAGGAACTAAACCATGG
CCAAGTTGACCAGTGCCGTTCCGGTGCTCACCGCGCGCGACGTCGCCGGAGCGGTCGAGTTCTGGACCGA
CCGGCTCGGGTTCTCCCGGGACTTCGTGGAGGACGACTTCGCCGGTGTGGTCCGGGACGACGTGACCCTG
TTCATCAGCGCGGTCCAGGACCAGGTGGTGCCGGACAACACCCTGGCCTGGGTGTGGGTGCGCGGCCTGG
ACGAGCTGTACGCCGAGTGGTCGGAGGTCGTGTCCACGAACTTCCGGGACGCCTCCGGGCCGGCCATGAC
CGAGATCGGCGAGCAGCCGTGGGGGCGGGAGTTCGCCCTGCGCGACCCGGCCGGCAACTGCGTGCACTTC
GTGGCCGAGGAGCAGGACTGACACGTGCTACGAGATTTCGATTCCACCGCCGCCTTCTATGAAAGGTTGG
GCTTCGGAATCGTTTTCCGGGACGCCGGCTGGATGATCCTCCAGCGCGGGGATCTCATGCTGGAGTTCTT
CGCCCACCCCAACTTGTTTATTGCAGCTTATAATGGTTACAAATAAAGCAATAGCATCACAAATTTCACA
AATAAAGCATTTTTTTCACTGCATTCTAGTTGTGGTTTGTCCAAACTCATCAATGTATCTTATCATGTCT
GTATACCGTCGACCTCTAGCTAGAGCTTGGCGTAATCATGGTCATAGCTGTTTCCTGTGTGAAATTGTTA
TCCGCTCACAATTCCACACAACATACGAGCCGGAAGCATAAAGTGTAAAGCCTGGGGTGCCTAATGAGTG
AGCTAACTCACATTAATTGCGTTGCGCTCACTGCCCGCTTTCCAGTCGGGAAACCTGTCGTGCCAGCTGC
ATTAATGAATCGGCCAACGCGCGGGGAGAGGCGGTTTGCGTATTGGGCGCTCTTCCGCTTCCTCGCTCAC
TGACTCGCTGCGCTCGGTCGTTCGGCTGCGGCGAGCGGTATCAGCTCACTCAAAGGCGGTAATACGGTTA
TCCACAGAATCAGGGGATAACGCAGGAAAGAACATGTGAGCAAAAGGCCAGCAAAAGGCCAGGAACCGTA
AAAAGGCCGCGTTGCTGGCGTTTTTCCATAGGCTCCGCCCCCCTGACGAGCATCACAAAAATCGACGCTC
AAGTCAGAGGTGGCGAAACCCGACAGGACTATAAAGATACCAGGCGTTTCCCCCTGGAAGCTCCCTCGTG
CGCTCTCCTGTTCCGACCCTGCCGCTTACCGGATACCTGTCCGCCTTTCTCCCTTCGGGAAGCGTGGCGC
TTTCTCAATGCTCACGCTGTAGGTATCTCAGTTCGGTGTAGGTCGTTCGCTCCAAGCTGGGCTGTGTGCA
CGAACCCCCCGTTCAGCCCGACCGCTGCGCCTTATCCGGTAACTATCGTCTTGAGTCCAACCCGGTAAGA
CACGACTTATCGCCACTGGCAGCAGCCACTGGTAACAGGATTAGCAGAGCGAGGTATGTAGGCGGTGCTA
CAGAGTTCTTGAAGTGGTGGCCTAACTACGGCTACACTAGAAGGACAGTATTTGGTATCTGCGCTCTGCT
GAAGCCAGTTACCTTCGGAAAAAGAGTTGGTAGCTCTTGATCCGGCAAACAAACCACCGCTGGTAGCGGT
GGTTTTTTTGTTTGCAAGCAGCAGATTACGCGCAGAAAAAAAGGATCTCAAGAAGATCCTTTGATCTTTT
CTACGGGGTCTGACGCTCAGTGGAACGAAAACTCACGTTAAGGGATTTTGGTCATGAGATTATCAAAAAG
GATCTTCACCTAGATCCTTTTAAATTAAAAATGAAGTTTTAAATCAATCTAAAGTATATATGAGTAAACT
TGGTCTGACAGTTACCAATGCTTAATCAGTGAGGCACCTATCTCAGCGATCTGTCTATTTCGTTCATCCA
TAGTTGCCTGACTCCCCGTCGTGTAGATAACTACGATACGGGAGGGCTTACCATCTGGCCCCAGTGCTGC
AATGATACCGCGAGACCCACGCTCACCGGCTCCAGATTTATCAGCAATAAACCAGCCAGCCGGAAGGGCC
GAGCGCAGAAGTGGTCCTGCAACTTTATCCGCCTCCATCCAGTCTATTAATTGTTGCCGGGAAGCTAGAG
TAAGTAGTTCGCCAGTTAATAGTTTGCGCAACGTTGTTGCCATTGCTACAGGCATCGTGGTGTCACGCTC
GTCGTTTGGTATGGCTTCATTCAGCTCCGGTTCCCAACGATCAAGGCGAGTTACATGATCCCCCATGTTG
TGCAAAAAAGCGGTTAGCTCCTTCGGTCCTCCGATCGTTGTCAGAAGTAAGTTGGCCGCAGTGTTATCAC
TCATGGTTATGGCAGCACTGCATAATTCTCTTACTGTCATGCCATCCGTAAGATGCTTTTCTGTGACTGG
TGAGTACTCAACCAAGTCATTCTGAGAATAGTGTATGCGGCGACCGAGTTGCTCTTGCCCGGCGTCAATA
CGGGATAATACCGCGCCACATAGCAGAACTTTAAAAGTGCTCATCATTGGAAAACGTTCTTCGGGGCGAA
AACTCTCAAGGATCTTACCGCTGTTGAGATCCAGTTCGATGTAACCCACTCGTGCACCCAACTGATCTTC
AGCATCTTTTACTTTCACCAGCGTTTCTGGGTGAGCAAAAACAGGAAGGCAAAATGCCGCAAAAAAGGGA
ATAAGGGCGACACGGAAATGTTGAATACTCATACTCTTCCTTTTTCAATATTATTGAAGCATTTATCAGG
GTTATTGTCTCATGAGCGGATACATATTTGAATGTATTTAGAAAAATAAACAAATAGGGGTTCCGCGCAC
ATTTCCCCGAAAAGTGCCACCTGACGTC
Features (pLannotate 1.2.2; 21 found; start..end, strand, type, name):
     36..80      -  misc_feature   bom (fragment): basis of mobility region from pBR322
    235..614     +  enhancer       CMV enhancer: human cytomegalovirus immediate early enhancer
    615..818     +  promoter       CMV promoter: human cytomegalovirus (CMV) immediate early promoter
    814..847     +  LTR            5' LTR (truncated) (fragment): truncated 5' long terminal repeat (LTR) from HIV-1
    863..881     +  promoter       T7 promoter: promoter for bacteriophage T7 RNA polymerase
   1094..2005    +  CDS            GJD2 (fragment): CXD2_HUMAN - Also known as GJA9. Experimental evidence at protein level: Swiss-Prot protein existence level 1. One gap junction consists of a cluster of closely packed pairs of transmembrane channels, the connexons, through which materials of low MW diffuse from one cell to a neighboring cell. From Homo sapiens (Human).
   2120..2344    +  polyA_signal   bGH poly(A) signal: bovine growth hormone polyadenylation signal
   2348..2369    +  promoter       SV40 promoter (fragment): SV40 enhancer and early promoter
   2390..2818    +  rep_origin     f1 ori (sequence partly withheld): f1 bacteriophage origin of replication; arrow indicates direction of (+) strand synthesis
   2832..3162    +  promoter       SV40 promoter: SV40 enhancer and early promoter
   3210..3257    +  promoter       EM7 promoter: synthetic bacterial promoter&nbsp
   3276..3650    +  CDS            BleoR: antibiotic-binding protein; Sh ble from Streptoalloteichus hindustanus; confers resistance to bleomycin, phleomycin, and Zeocin™
   3660..3785    +  CDS            ble (fragment): BLE_KLEPN - Experimental evidence at protein level: Swiss-Prot protein existence level 1. Binding protein with a strong affinity to the bleomycin family of antibiotics. Binds to CL990; an antimitotic-antibiotic compound. From Klebsiella pneumoniae.
   3780..3901    +  polyA_signal   SV40 poly(A) signal: SV40 polyadenylation signal
   3974..3990    -  protein_bind   lac operator: The lac repressor binds to the lac operator to inhibit transcription in E. coli. This inhibition can be relieved by adding lactose or isopropyl-β-D-thiogalactopyranoside (IPTG). lac repressor encoded by lacI
   3998..4028    -  promoter       lac promoter: promoter for the E. coli lac operon
   4043..4064    -  protein_bind   CAP binding site: CAP binding activates transcription in the presence of cAMP. E. coli catabolite activator protein
   4077..4169    -  CDS            lacI (fragment): lac repressor; lacI; The lac repressor binds to the lac operator to inhibit transcription in E. coli. This inhibition can be relieved by adding lactose or isopropyl-β-D-thiogalactopyranoside (IPTG).
   4352..4940    -  rep_origin     ori: high-copy-number ColE1/pMB1/pBR322/pUC origin of replication
   5111..5971    -  CDS            AmpR: β-lactamase; bla; confers resistance to ampicillin, carbenicillin, and related antibiotics
   5972..6076    -  promoter       AmpR promoter: bla
