[The description below was written by a language model from this plasmid's Addgene catalogue record and pLannotate feature annotations shown in this document.]
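Description:
PCx35-pcDNA-S276A is a mammalian expression plasmid built on the Invitrogen pcDNA3.1 Zeo backbone, about 6.1 kb in total. It carries a roughly 1.1 kb cDNA for connexin 35 (Cx35, the fish orthologue of Cx36/gjd2) from the perch Morone americana. It is propagated in E. coli as a high-copy plasmid through its ColE1/pUC-type origin with ampicillin selection (AmpR under its own bla promoter). An f1 origin is also present, which allows single-stranded DNA production. For selection in mammalian cells, a Sh ble (BleoR) cassette confers Zeocin resistance. This cassette is driven by the SV40 early promoter, with an adjacent EM7 bacterial promoter, and ends in an SV40 polyadenylation signal.

The connexin insert was cloned between PstI and XhoI sites, downstream of the human CMV immediate-early enhancer/promoter and upstream of the bovine growth hormone polyadenylation signal. A T7 promoter between the CMV promoter and the insert could support in vitro transcription. The automated annotation labels the coding region as a fragment of human GJD2, which reflects homology to the human protein rather than the recorded perch origin. A few other short fragment hits, such as a truncated HIV-1 LTR, a Klebsiella ble fragment and a lacI fragment, are probably annotation artefacts of backbone sequence.

The insert carries a Ser276-to-Ala substitution in the C-terminal domain that makes this site non-phosphorylatable. According to the depositor, phosphorylation at Ser276 regulates gap junction coupling. The associated work examined protein kinase A regulation of Cx35-containing gap junctions, so the construct suits expression of the mutant in transfected mammalian cells for comparison with wild-type Cx35. No epitope tag or reporter is recorded.
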