Addgene plasmid #42924: PCx35-pcDNA-S276A
Depositing lab: John O'Brien. Depositing organization: University of Texas Health Science Center at Houston. Publication: Protein kinase A mediates regulation of gap junctions containing connexin35 through a complex pathway. Ouyang X, Winbow VM, Patel LS, Burr GS, Mitchell CK, O'Brien J. Brain Res Mol Brain Res. 2005 Apr 27;135(1-2):1-11. 10.1016/j.molbrainres.2004.10.045 PubMed 15857663.
Backbone
  Vector backbone: pcDNA3.1 Zeo
  Backbone manufacturer: Invitrogen
  Backbone size w/o insert (bp): 4990
  Total vector size (bp): 6107
  Vector type: Mammalian Expression
  Selectable markers: Zeocin
Growth in bacteria
  Bacterial resistance: Ampicillin, 100 μg/mL
  Growth temperature: 37°C
  Growth strain: DH5alpha
  Copy number: High Copy
Gene/Insert
  Gene/Insert name: Connexin 35 (alt names: Cx35; Cx36; gjd2)
  Species: Perch (Morone americana)
  Insert size (bp): 1117
  Mutation: Ser276 to Ala
  GenBank ID: AF059183
  Promoter: CMV
  Cloning method: Restriction Enzyme; 5′ cloning site PstI (not destroyed); 3′ cloning site XhoI (not destroyed)
  Sequencing primers: 5′ CMV forward; 3′ BGH reverse
Terms and licenses: Academic/Nonprofit Terms; Industry Terms: Not Available to Industry
Depositor comments: Contains a non-phosphorylatable point mutation in Ser276 in the C-terminal domain. Phosphorylation of this site regulates coupling. Derived from clone from: O'Brien, J., Nguyen, H.B., and Mills, S.L. (2004). Cone photoreceptors in bass retina use two connexins to mediate electrical coupling. J Neurosci 24, 5632-5642. Original cDNA clone from: O'Brien, J., Bruzzone, R., White, T.W., Al-Ubaidi, M.R., and Ripps, H. (1998). Cloning and expression of two related connexins from the perch retina define a distinct subgroup of the connexin family. J Neurosci 18, 7625-7637.
How to cite: PCx35-pcDNA-S276A was a gift from John O'Brien (Addgene plasmid # 42924 ; http://n2t.net/addgene:42924 ; RRID:Addgene_42924)
