>Addgene plasmid #42924 | PCx35-pcDNA-S276A | addgene partial sequence | sequence record 60240 | BGH_rev
TTTTTTTTTTTTTTTTTACATATTTTCACTTCTTCCTCCCCGTTTGTGTGTGTGTATGTGTGTGTTTGTT
ACACATAAGCAGAGTCACTGGACTGAGTACGGCCGAAATTAGGCACACTCATCCTCGGCAAGTCCTTATT
TCTGATCTCATAAATGGCCTTCCGCCGAGCCTGCACTCCTCTCACGGCCGTTTTGATTTTCCTCCAGCCC
AGGTGATTGAGTTCTGCCAGGTTCAGCACCACGCAGAACCCGCTGACCGCGAACATGAAGACCAGGAACA
CTGTCTTCTCCGTGGGTCTGGAGACGTAGCACTCGACATCTTTGATGCAGGGGTAGCGATCGCACTCGTA
CACCGACGGGACGTTGAATCCATACAAGAAATACTGACCCACCAAGAAGCCTATTTCCAGCGCGTTTCTG
AAAACCACCTGGATGATGTAAAACCTGGAGATGCCCTCTTGTCGCCTCATTTTGGACTTTGTAGTTCTCA
TGGCCGAATTAGGGATCTCTTTGACTTCTAAACAGTCTGGCTCGGCTTCTTTGGTGGAGTTCTCCGTGTT
CTGAAGTACTCCATTAACAATGGTGTTCTTTATCTTTTTGCTCTCGTCTCGCTTCAGTGAATCTTGATCC
TTATCCAGTGTCAGATAGACTGTTGAGTACCGCCGCTCCTTCTGCTTGGCCGACTGGTGCACCGAGTACG
TTATAAAACAAAGACTCGGGGTGCACACCATGATGATCTGAAAAACCCAATATCTTATGTGTGAAATGGG
AAATGCC
